Addgene plasmid #105987: LRG-2.1T-sgTAF12(human)#4.5
Purpose: lentivirally express gRNA targeting human TAF12 HFD with GFP marker
Depositing lab: Christopher Vakoc. Depositing organization: Cold Spring Harbor Laboratory. Publication: A TFIID-SAGA Perturbation that Targets MYB and Suppresses Acute Myeloid Leukemia. Xu Y, Milazzo JP, Somerville TDD, Tarumoto Y, Huang YH, Ostrander EL, Wilkinson JE, Challen GA, Vakoc CR. Cancer Cell. 2018 Jan 8;33(1):13-28.e8. doi: 10.1016/j.ccell.2017.12.002. PubMed 29316427.
Backbone
  Vector backbone: LRG 2.1T(hU6-sgRNA- EFS-GFP)
  Vector type: Mammalian Expression, Lentiviral, CRISPR
Growth in bacteria
  Bacterial resistance: Ampicillin, 100 μg/mL
  Growth temperature: 37°C
  Growth strain: NEB Stable
  Copy number: Unknown
Gene/Insert
  Gene/Insert name: gRNA targeting human TAF12-HFD
  gRNA/shRNA sequence: GCTGGACATCTTTCACCTCC
  Species: H. sapiens (human)
  Promoter: hU6
  Cloning method: Ligation Independent Cloning
  Sequencing primers: 5′ GAC TAT CAT ATG CTT ACC GT
Terms and licenses: Academic/Nonprofit Terms; Industry Terms: Not Available to Industry
How to cite: LRG-2.1T-sgTAF12(human)#4.5 was a gift from Christopher Vakoc (Addgene plasmid # 105987 ; http://n2t.net/addgene:105987 ; RRID:Addgene_105987)
