[The description below was written by a language model from this plasmid's Addgene catalogue record and pLannotate feature annotations shown in this document.]
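Description:
LRG-2.1T-sgTAF12(human)#4.5 is a lentiviral CRISPR guide RNA vector built on the LRG 2.1T backbone (hU6-sgRNA-EFS-GFP). It delivers a single guide RNA directed against the histone fold domain (HFD) of human TAF12, and transduced cells are marked with GFP. The 7,458 nt plasmid is propagated in E. coli through a high-copy ColE1/pUC-type origin and selected with ampicillin via the β-lactamase gene. An f1 origin and remnants of the lac/lacZα cloning region with T3 and T7 promoters are also annotated as backbone carry-over.

The viral portion follows a third-generation, self-inactivating layout. An RSV promoter drives a truncated HIV-1 5' LTR, followed by the Ψ packaging signal with a partial gag sequence, the Rev response element for Rev-dependent export of the genomic RNA, a cPPT/CTS element, and a ΔU3 3' LTR. An SV40 poly(A) signal and SV40 origin lie downstream of the 3' LTR. Within the transfer cassette, the human U6 RNA polymerase III promoter transcribes the TAF12-targeting spacer fused to a guide scaffold, which is annotated as a partial match to the Streptococcus pyogenes tracrRNA. A separate EF-1α core (EFS) promoter expresses EGFP, and a WPRE downstream enhances transcript expression.

No Cas9 coding sequence is annotated, so the nuclease has to be supplied separately, for example by Cas9-expressing target cells. The GFP marker lets sgRNA-positive cells be tracked or sorted. The associated publication indicates that the construct was used to probe TAF12 function in the context of TFIID-SAGA perturbation, MYB and acute myeloid leukemia.
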