Features (pLannotate 1.2.2; 28 found; start..end, strand, type, name):
      1..42      +  rep_origin     RSF ori (fragment): Plasmids containing the RSF 1030 origin of replication can be propagated in E. coli cells that contain additional plasmids with compatible origins.
     44..136     +  CDS            lacI (fragment): lac repressor; lacI; The lac repressor binds to the lac operator to inhibit transcription in E. coli. This inhibition can be relieved by adding lactose or isopropyl-β-D-thiogalactopyranoside (IPTG).
    149..170     +  protein_bind   CAP binding site: CAP binding activates transcription in the presence of cAMP. E. coli catabolite activator protein
    185..215     +  promoter       lac promoter: promoter for the E. coli lac operon
    223..239     +  protein_bind   lac operator: The lac repressor binds to the lac operator to inhibit transcription in E. coli. This inhibition can be relieved by adding lactose or isopropyl-β-D-thiogalactopyranoside (IPTG). lac repressor encoded by lacI
    284..302     +  promoter       T3 promoter: promoter for bacteriophage T3 RNA polymerase
    330..556     +  promoter       RSV promoter: Rous sarcoma virus enhancer/promoter
    557..737     +  LTR            5' LTR (truncated): truncated 5' long terminal repeat (LTR) from HIV-1
    784..909     +  misc_feature   HIV-1 Ψ: packaging signal of human immunodeficiency virus type 1
    893..1256    +  CDS            HIV-1 gag (fragment): gag protein from human immunodeficiency virus 1; gag
   1402..1635    +  misc_feature   RRE: The Rev response element (RRE) of HIV-1 allows for Rev-dependent mRNA export from the nucleus to the cytoplasm.
   2012..2038    +  CDS            Rev (fragment): human immunodeficiency virus 1 (HIV-1) Rev protein; rev; enhances nuclear export of unspliced and incompletely spliced viral mRNAs
   2042..2282    +  promoter       U6 promoter: RNA polymerase III promoter for human U6 snRNA
   2329..2372    +  misc_RNA       tracrRNA (fragment): trans-activating CRISPR RNA for the Streptococcus pyogenes CRISPR/Cas9 system
   2455..2572    +  misc_feature   cPPT/CTS: central polypurine tract and central termination sequence of HIV-1
   2641..2852    +  promoter       EF-1α core promoter: core promoter for human elongation factor EF-1α
   2905..3621    +  CDS            EGFP: EGFP is a basic (constitutively fluorescent) green fluorescent protein published in 1996, derived from Aequorea victoria. It is reported to be a rapidly-maturing weak dimer with moderate acid sensitivity.
   3640..4228    +  misc_feature   WPRE: woodchuck hepatitis virus posttranscriptional regulatory element
   4279..4298    +  misc_feature   cPPT/CTS (fragment): central polypurine tract and central termination sequence of HIV-1
   4300..4533    +  LTR            3' LTR (ΔU3): self-inactivating 3' long terminal repeat (LTR) from HIV-1
   4611..4732    +  polyA_signal   SV40 poly(A) signal: SV40 polyadenylation signal
   4772..4907    +  rep_origin     SV40 ori: SV40 origin of replication
   4928..4946    -  promoter       T7 promoter: promoter for bacteriophage T7 RNA polymerase
   4954..5109    +  CDS            lacZα (fragment): LacZα fragment of β-galactosidase; lacZ fragment
   5114..5542    +  rep_origin     f1 ori (sequence partly withheld): f1 bacteriophage origin of replication; arrow indicates direction of (+) strand synthesis
   5595..5699    +  promoter       AmpR promoter: bla
   5700..6560    +  CDS            AmpR: β-lactamase; bla; confers resistance to ampicillin, carbenicillin, and related antibiotics
   6731..7319    +  rep_origin     ori: high-copy-number ColE1/pMB1/pBR322/pUC origin of replication
>Addgene plasmid #105987 | LRG-2.1T-sgTAF12(human)#4.5 | addgene full sequence | sequence record 214591 | Addgene NGS Result
GAACGACCGAGCGCAGCGAGTCAGTGAGCGAGGAAGCGGAAGAGCGCCCAATACGCAAACCGCCTCTCCC
CGCGCGTTGGCCGATTCATTAATGCAGCTGGCACGACAGGTTTCCCGACTGGAAAGCGGGCAGTGAGCGC
AACGCAATTAATGTGAGTTAGCTCACTCATTAGGCACCCCAGGCTTTACACTTTATGCTTCCGGCTCGTA
TGTTGTGTGGAATTGTGAGCGGATAACAATTTCACACAGGAAACAGCTATGACCATGATTACGCCAAGCG
CGCAATTAACCCTCACTAAAGGGAACAAAAGCTGGAGCTGCAAGCTTAATGTAGTCTTATGCAATACTCT
TGTAGTCTTGCAACATGGTAACGATGAGTTAGCAACATGCCTTACAAGGAGAGAAAAAGCACCGTGCATG
CCGATTGGTGGAAGTAAGGTGGTACGATCGTGCCTTATTAGGAAGGCAACAGACGGGTCTGACATGGATT
GGACGAACCACTGAATTGCCGCATTGCAGAGATATTGTATTTAAGTGCCTAGCTCGATACATAAACGGGT
CTCTCTGGTTAGACCAGATCTGAGCCTGGGAGCTCTCTGGCTAACTAGGGAACCCACTGCTTAAGCCTCA
ATAAAGCTTGCCTTGAGTGCTTCAAGTAGTGTGTGCCCGTCTGTTGTGTGACTCTGGTAACTAGAGATCC
CTCAGACCCTTTTAGTCAGTGTGGAAAATCTCTAGCAGTGGCGCCCGAACAGGGACTTGAAAGCGAAAGG
GAAACCAGAGGAGCTCTCTCGACGCAGGACTCGGCTTGCTGAAGCGCGCACGGCAAGAGGCGAGGGGCGG
CGACTGGTGAGTACGCCAAAAATTTTGACTAGCGGAGGCTAGAAGGAGAGAGATGGGTGCGAGAGCGTCA
GTATTAAGCGGGGGAGAATTAGATCGCGATGGGAAAAAATTCGGTTAAGGCCAGGGGGAAAGAAAAAATA
TAAATTAAAACATATAGTATGGGCAAGCAGGGAGCTAGAACGATTCGCAGTTAATCCTGGCCTGTTAGAA
ACATCAGAAGGCTGTAGACAAATACTGGGACAGCTACAACCATCCCTTCAGACAGGATCAGAAGAACTTA
GATCATTATATAATACAGTAGCAACCCTCTATTGTGTGCATCAAAGGATAGAGATAAAAGACACCAAGGA
AGCTTTAGACAAGATAGAGGAAGAGCAAAACAAAAGTAAGACCACCGCACAGCAAGCGGCCGCTGATCTT
CAGACCTGGAGGAGGAGATATGAGGGACAATTGGAGAAGTGAATTATATAAATATAAAGTAGTAAAAATT
GAACCATTAGGAGTAGCACCCACCAAGGCAAAGAGAAGAGTGGTGCAGAGAGAAAAAAGAGCAGTGGGAA
TAGGAGCTTTGTTCCTTGGGTTCTTGGGAGCAGCAGGAAGCACTATGGGCGCAGCGTCAATGACGCTGAC
GGTACAGGCCAGACAATTATTGTCTGGTATAGTGCAGCAGCAGAACAATTTGCTGAGGGCTATTGAGGCG
CAACAGCATCTGTTGCAACTCACAGTCTGGGGCATCAAGCAGCTCCAGGCAAGAATCCTGGCTGTGGAAA
GATACCTAAAGGATCAACAGCTCCTGGGGATTTGGGGTTGCTCTGGAAAACTCATTTGCACCACTGCTGT
GCCTTGGAATGCTAGTTGGAGTAATAAATCTCTGGAACAGATTTGGAATCACACGACCTGGATGGAGTGG
GACAGAGAAATTAACAATTACACAAGCTTAATACACTCCTTAATTGAAGAATCGCAAAACCAGCAAGAAA
AGAATGAACAAGAATTATTGGAATTAGATAAATGGGCAAGTTTGTGGAATTGGTTTAACATAACAAATTG
GCTGTGGTATATAAAATTATTCATAATGATAGTAGGAGGCTTGGTAGGTTTAAGAATAGTTTTTGCTGTA
CTTTCTATAGTGAATAGAGTTAGGCAGGGATATTCACCATTATCGTTTCAGACCCACCTCCCAACCCCGA
GGGGACCCAGAGAGGGCCTATTTCCCATGATTCCTTCATATTTGCATATACGATACAAGGCTGTTAGAGA
GATAATTAGAATTAATTTGACTGTAAACACAAAGATATTAGTACAAAATACGTGACGTAGAAAGTAATAA
TTTCTTGGGTAGTTTGCAGTTTTAAAATTATGTTTTAAAATGGACTATCATATGCTTACCGTAACTTGAA
AGTATTTCGATTTCTTGGCTTTATATATCTTGTGGAAAGGACGAAACACCGCTGGACATCTTTCACCTCC
GTTTAAGAGCTATGCTGGAAACAGCATAGCAAGTTTAAATAAGGCTAGTCCGTTATCAACTTTGCTGGAA
ACAGCAAAGTGGCACCGAGTCGGTGCTTTTTTTGAATTCTAGATCTTGAGACAAATGGCAGTATTCATCC
ACAATTTTAAAAGAAAAGGGGGGATTGGGGGGTACAGTGCAGGGGAAAGAATAGTAGACATAATAGCAAC
AGACATACAAACTAAAGAATTACAAAAACAAATTACAAAAATTCAAAATTTTCGGGTTTATTACAGGGAC
AGCAGAGATCCACTTTGGCGCCGGCTCGAGTGGCTCCGGTGCCCGTCAGTGGGCAGAGCGCACATCGCCC
ACAGTCCCCGAGAAGTTGGGGGGAGGGGTCGGCAATTGAACCGGTGCCTAGAGAAGGTGGCGCGGGGTAA
ACTGGGAAAGTGATGTCGTGTACTGGCTCCGCCTTTTTCCCGAGGGTGGGGGAGAACCGTATATAAGTGC
AGTAGTCGCCGTGAACGTTCTTTTTCGCAACGGGTTTGCCGCCAGAACACAGGTGTCGTGACGCGGGATC
CGCCACCATGGATTACAAAGACGATGACGATAAGATGGTGAGCAAGGGCGAGGAGCTGTTCACCGGGGTG
GTGCCCATCCTGGTCGAGCTGGACGGCGACGTAAACGGCCACAAGTTCAGCGTGTCCGGCGAGGGCGAGG
GCGATGCCACCTACGGCAAGCTGACCCTGAAGTTCATCTGCACCACCGGCAAGCTGCCCGTGCCCTGGCC
CACCCTCGTGACCACCCTGACCTACGGCGTGCAGTGCTTCAGCCGCTACCCCGACCACATGAAGCAGCAC
GACTTCTTCAAGTCCGCCATGCCCGAAGGCTACGTCCAGGAGCGCACCATCTTCTTCAAGGACGACGGCA
ACTACAAGACCCGCGCCGAGGTGAAGTTCGAGGGCGACACCCTGGTGAACCGCATCGAGCTGAAGGGCAT
CGACTTCAAGGAGGACGGCAACATCCTGGGGCACAAGCTGGAGTACAACTACAACAGCCACAACGTCTAT
ATCATGGCCGACAAGCAGAAGAACGGCATCAAGGTGAACTTCAAGATCCGCCACAACATCGAGGACGGCA
GCGTGCAGCTCGCCGACCACTACCAGCAGAACACCCCCATCGGCGACGGCCCCGTGCTGCTGCCCGACAA
CCACTACCTGAGCACCCAGTCCGCCCTGAGCAAAGACCCCAACGAGAAGCGCGATCACATGGTCCTGCTG
GAGTTCGTGACCGCCGCCGGGATCACTCTCGGCATGGACGAGCTGTACAAGTAGACGCGTTAAGTCGACA
ATCAACCTCTGGATTACAAAATTTGTGAAAGATTGACTGGTATTCTTAACTATGTTGCTCCTTTTACGCT
ATGTGGATACGCTGCTTTAATGCCTTTGTATCATGCTATTGCTTCCCGTATGGCTTTCATTTTCTCCTCC
TTGTATAAATCCTGGTTGCTGTCTCTTTATGAGGAGTTGTGGCCCGTTGTCAGGCAACGTGGCGTGGTGT
GCACTGTGTTTGCTGACGCAACCCCCACTGGTTGGGGCATTGCCACCACCTGTCAGCTCCTTTCCGGGAC
TTTCGCTTTCCCCCTCCCTATTGCCACGGCGGAACTCATCGCCGCCTGCCTTGCCCGCTGCTGGACAGGG
GCTCGGCTGTTGGGCACTGACAATTCCGTGGTGTTGTCGGGGAAATCATCGTCCTTTCCTTGGCTGCTCG
CCTGTGTTGCCACCTGGATTCTGCGCGGGACGTCCTTCTGCTACGTCCCTTCGGCCCTCAATCCAGCGGA
CCTTCCTTCCCGCGGCCTGCTGCCGGCTCTGCGGCCTCTTCCGCGTCTTCGCCTTCGCCCTCAGACGAGT
CGGATCTCCCTTTGGGCCGCCTCCCCGCGTCGACTTTAAGACCAATGACTTACAAGGCAGCTGTAGATCT
TAGCCACTTTTTAAAAGAAAAGGGGGGACTGGAAGGGCTAATTCACTCCCAACGAAGACAAGATCTGCTT
TTTGCTTGTACTGGGTCTCTCTGGTTAGACCAGATCTGAGCCTGGGAGCTCTCTGGCTAACTAGGGAACC
CACTGCTTAAGCCTCAATAAAGCTTGCCTTGAGTGCTTCAAGTAGTGTGTGCCCGTCTGTTGTGTGACTC
TGGTAACTAGAGATCCCTCAGACCCTTTTAGTCAGTGTGGAAAATCTCTAGCAGTACGTATAGTAGTTCA
TGTCATCTTATTATTCAGTATTTATAACTTGCAAAGAAATGAATATCAGAGAGTGAGAGGAACTTGTTTA
TTGCAGCTTATAATGGTTACAAATAAAGCAATAGCATCACAAATTTCACAAATAAAGCATTTTTTTCACT
GCATTCTAGTTGTGGTTTGTCCAAACTCATCAATGTATCTTATCATGTCTGGCTCTAGCTATCCCGCCCC
TAACTCCGCCCATCCCGCCCCTAACTCCGCCCAGTTCCGCCCATTCTCCGCCCCATGGCTGACTAATTTT
TTTTATTTATGCAGAGGCCGAGGCCGCCTCGGCCTCTGAGCTATTCCAGAAGTAGTGAGGAGGCTTTTTT
GGAGGCCTAGGGACGTACCCAATTCGCCCTATAGTGAGTCGTATTACGCGCGCTCACTGGCCGTCGTTTT
ACAACGTCGTGACTGGGAAAACCCTGGCGTTACCCAACTTAATCGCCTTGCAGCACATCCCCCTTTCGCC
AGCTGGCGTAATAGCGAAGAGGCCCGCACCGATCGCCCTTCCCAACAGTTGCGCAGCCTGAATGGCGAAT
GGG
[124 nt withheld, positions 5114-5237]
C
[91 nt withheld, positions 5239-5329]
A
[49 nt withheld, positions 5331-5379]
CCTTTGACGTTGGAGTCCACGTTCTTT
[37 nt withheld, positions 5407-5443]
ACCCTATCTCGGTCTATTCTTTTGATTTATAAGGGATTTTGCCGATTTCGGCCTATTGGTTAAAAAATGA
GCTGATTTAACAAAAATTTAACGCGAATTTTAACAAAATATTAACGCTTACAATTTAGGTGGCACTTTTC
GGGGAAATGTGCGCGGAACCCCTATTTGTTTATTTTTCTAAATACATTCAAATATGTATCCGCTCATGAG
ACAATAACCCTGATAAATGCTTCAATAATATTGAAAAAGGAAGAGTATGAGTATTCAACATTTCCGTGTC
GCCCTTATTCCCTTTTTTGCGGCATTTTGCCTTCCTGTTTTTGCTCACCCAGAAACGCTGGTGAAAGTAA
AAGATGCTGAAGATCAGTTGGGTGCACGAGTGGGTTACATCGAACTGGATCTCAACAGCGGTAAGATCCT
TGAGAGTTTTCGCCCCGAAGAACGTTTTCCAATGATGAGCACTTTTAAAGTTCTGCTATGTGGCGCGGTA
TTATCCCGTATTGACGCCGGGCAAGAGCAACTCGGTCGCCGCATACACTATTCTCAGAATGACTTGGTTG
AGTACTCACCAGTCACAGAAAAGCATCTTACGGATGGCATGACAGTAAGAGAATTATGCAGTGCTGCCAT
AACCATGAGTGATAACACTGCGGCCAACTTACTTCTGACAACGATCGGAGGACCGAAGGAGCTAACCGCT
TTTTTGCACAACATGGGGGATCATGTAACTCGCCTTGATCGTTGGGAACCGGAGCTGAATGAAGCCATAC
CAAACGACGAGCGTGACACCACGATGCCTGTAGCAATGGCAACAACGTTGCGCAAACTATTAACTGGCGA
ACTACTTACTCTAGCTTCCCGGCAACAATTAATAGACTGGATGGAGGCGGATAAAGTTGCAGGACCACTT
CTGCGCTCGGCCCTTCCGGCTGGCTGGTTTATTGCTGATAAATCTGGAGCCGGTGAGCGTGGGTCTCGCG
GTATCATTGCAGCACTGGGGCCAGATGGTAAGCCCTCCCGTATCGTAGTTATCTACACGACGGGGAGTCA
GGCAACTATGGATGAACGAAATAGACAGATCGCTGAGATAGGTGCCTCACTGATTAAGCATTGGTAACTG
TCAGACCAAGTTTACTCATATATACTTTAGATTGATTTAAAACTTCATTTTTAATTTAAAAGGATCTAGG
TGAAGATCCTTTTTGATAATCTCATGACCAAAATCCCTTAACGTGAGTTTTCGTTCCACTGAGCGTCAGA
CCCCGTAGAAAAGATCAAAGGATCTTCTTGAGATCCTTTTTTTCTGCGCGTAATCTGCTGCTTGCAAACA
AAAAAACCACCGCTACCAGCGGTGGTTTGTTTGCCGGATCAAGAGCTACCAACTCTTTTTCCGAAGGTAA
CTGGCTTCAGCAGAGCGCAGATACCAAATACTGTTCTTCTAGTGTAGCCGTAGTTAGGCCACCACTTCAA
GAACTCTGTAGCACCGCCTACATACCTCGCTCTGCTAATCCTGTTACCAGTGGCTGCTGCCAGTGGCGAT
AAGTCGTGTCTTACCGGGTTGGACTCAAGACGATAGTTACCGGATAAGGCGCAGCGGTCGGGCTGAACGG
GGGGTTCGTGCACACAGCCCAGCTTGGAGCGAACGACCTACACCGAACTGAGATACCTACAGCGTGAGCT
ATGAGAAAGCGCCACGCTTCCCGAAGGGAGAAAGGCGGACAGGTATCCGGTAAGCGGCAGGGTCGGAACA
GGAGAGCGCACGAGGGAGCTTCCAGGGGGAAACGCCTGGTATCTTTATAGTCCTGTCGGGTTTCGCCACC
TCTGACTTGAGCGTCGATTTTTGTGATGCTCGTCAGGGGGGCGGAGCCTATGGAAAAACGCCAGCAACGC
GGCCTTTTTACGGTTCCTGGCCTTTTGCTGGCCTTTTGCTCACATGTTCTTTCCTGCGTTATCCCCTGAT
TCTGTGGATAACCGTATTACCGCCTTTGAGTGAGCTGATACCGCTCGCCGCAGCC
